Addgene plasmid #198309: pAWP78-PVCpnfΔpvc15_pvc12-HiBiT
Purpose: Negative control for payload loading assay; produces PVCs deficient for payload loader (pvc15)
Depositing lab: Feng Zhang. Depositing organization: Broad Institute. Publication: Programmable protein delivery with a bacterial contractile injection system. Kreitz J, Friedrich MJ, Guru A, Lash B, Saito M, Macrae RK, Zhang F. Nature. 2023 Apr;616(7956):357-364. doi: 10.1038/s41586-023-05870-7. Epub 2023 Mar 29. PubMed 36991127.
Backbone
  Vector backbone: pAWP78
  Vector type: Bacterial Expression
Growth in bacteria
  Bacterial resistance: Kanamycin, 50 μg/mL
  Growth temperature: 37°C
  Growth strain: DH5alpha
  Copy number: Low Copy
Gene/Insert
  Gene/Insert name: PVCpnfΔpvc15_pvc12-HiBiT
  Species: Photorhabdus asymbiotica
  Cloning method: Gibson Cloning
Terms and licenses: Academic/Nonprofit Terms; Industry Terms: Not Available to Industry
How to cite: pAWP78-PVCpnfΔpvc15_pvc12-HiBiT was a gift from Feng Zhang (Addgene plasmid # 198309 ; http://n2t.net/addgene:198309 ; RRID:Addgene_198309)
