[The description below was written by a language model from this plasmid's Addgene catalogue record and pLannotate feature annotations shown in this document.]
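Description:
pAWP78-PVCpnfΔpvc15_pvc12-HiBiT is a roughly 23.5 kb bacterial expression plasmid built on the pAWP78 backbone. It carries a modified version of the Photorhabdus asymbiotica PVCpnf locus, which encodes a Photorhabdus virulence cassette, an extracellular contractile injection system. The backbone has broad-host-range IncP-type features: an oriV replication origin with its trans-acting activator trfA, plus oriT and traJ, which would allow conjugative mobilisation if transfer functions were supplied in trans. A ColE1/pUC-type origin is also annotated, although the catalogue lists the plasmid as low copy. Selection is by kanamycin through an aph(3')-Ia gene, and a short tetR fragment appears to be a backbone remnant.

The automated feature table annotates only these backbone elements. The approximately 18.8 kb between the ColE1 origin and the kanamycin marker, which presumably holds the PVC gene cluster assembled by Gibson cloning, carries no annotations, and the record does not state which promoter drives it. The construct name indicates two modifications: pvc15 is deleted, and pvc12 is fused to a HiBiT tag. HiBiT is a small peptide that complements the LgBiT fragment to reconstitute NanoLuc luciferase, giving a luminescent readout for the tagged protein. The exact position of the tag within pvc12 is not recorded.

According to the record, pvc15 is the payload loader, so this plasmid produces PVC particles that cannot load payload proteins. It is intended as a negative control in payload loading assays, within work on reprogramming this contractile injection system for protein delivery.
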