Features (pLannotate 1.2.2; 7 found; start..end, strand, type, name):
      1..110     -  oriT           oriT: incP origin of transfer
    263..894     +  rep_origin     oriV: incP origin of replication
   1203..1791    +  rep_origin     ori: high-copy-number ColE1/pMB1/pBR322/pUC origin of replication
  20558..21373   -  CDS            KanR: aminoglycoside phosphotransferase; aph(3')-Ia; confers resistance to kanamycin in bacteria or G418 (Geneticin®) in eukaryotes
  21505..21657   -  CDS            tetR (fragment): TETR1_ECOLX - Experimental evidence at protein level: Swiss-Prot protein existence level 1. TetR is the repressor of the tetracycline resistance element; its N-terminal region forms a helix-turn-helix structure and binds DNA. Binding of tetracycline to TetR reduces the repressor affinity for the tetracycline resistance gene (tetA) promoter operator sites. From Escherichia coli.
  21677..22825   -  CDS            trfA: trans-acting replication protein that binds to and activates oriV
  23097..23468   -  CDS            traJ: oriT-recognizing protein; traJ
>Addgene plasmid #198309 | pAWP78-PVCpnfΔpvc15_pvc12-HiBiT | addgene full sequence | sequence record 388718 | Addgene NGS Result
CCGGCCAGCCTCGCAGAGCAGGATTCCCGTTGAGCACCGCCAGGTGCGAATAAGGGACAGTGAAGAAGGA
ACACCCGCTCGCGGGTGGGCCTACTTCACCTATCCTGCCCGGCTGACGCCGTTGGATACACCAAGGAAAG
TCTACACGAACCCTTTGGCAAAATCCTGTATATCGTGCGAAAAAGGATGGATATACCGAAAAAATCGCTA
TAATGACCCCGAAGCAGGGTTATGCAGCGGAAAAGATCCGTCGACCCTTTCCGACGCTCACCGGGCTGGT
TGCCCTCGCCGCTGGGCTGGCGGCCGTCTATGGCCCTGCAAACGCGCCAGAAACGCCGTCGAAGCCGTGT
GCGAGACACCGCGGCCGCCGGCGTTGTGGATACCTCGCGGAAAACTTGGCCCTCACTGACAGATGAGGGG
CGGACGTTGACACTTGAGGGGCCGACTCACCCGGCGCGGCGTTGACAGATGAGGGGCAGGCTCGATTTCG
GCCGGCGACGTGGAGCTGGCCAGCCTCGCAAATCGGCGAAAACGCCTGATTTTACGCGAGTTTCCCACAG
ATGATGTGGACAAGCCTGGGGATAAGTGCCCTGCGGTATTGACACTTGAGGGGCGCGACTACTGACAGAT
GAGGGGCGCGATCCTTGACACTTGAGGGGCAGAGTGCTGACAGATGAGGGGCGCACCTATTGACATTTGA
GGGGCTGTCCACAGGCAGAAAATCCAGCATTTGCAAGGGTTTCCGCCCGTTTTTCGGCCACCGCTAACCT
GTCTTTTAACCTGCTTTTAAACCAATATTTATAAACCTTGTTTTTAACCAGGGCTGCGCCCTGTGCGCGT
GACCGCGCACGCCGAAGGGGGGTGCCCCCCCTTCTCGAACCCTCCCGGCCCGCTAACGCGGGCCTCCCAT
CCCCCCAGGGGCTGCGCCCCTCGGCCGCGAACGGCCTCACCCCAAAAATGGCAGCCAAGCTGACCCGCTA
GGGACGTGAAGTCGATTCCTTCGATGGTTAGCAATCAAAGACTCAGAGTGCTGTCTGGAGCGTGAATCTA
ACGGTACGTATCTCGATTGCTCGGTCGCTATTCGCACTCTGCGAAAGTTCGTACCGCTCATTCACTAGGT
TGCGAATCATGACCAAAATCCCTTAACGTGAGTTTTCGTTCCACTGAGCGTCAGACCCCGTAGAAAAGAT
CAAAGGATCTTCTTGAGATCCTTTTTTTCTGCGCGTAATCTGCTGCTTGCAAACAAAAAAACCACCGCTA
CCAGCGGTGGTTTGTTTGCCGGATCAAGAGCTACCAACTCTTTTTCCGAAGGTAACTGGCTTCAGCAGAG
CGCAGATACCAAATACTGTTCTTCTAGTGTAGCCGTAGTTAGGCCACCACTTCAAGAACTCTGTAGCACC
GCCTACATACCTCGCTCTGCTAATCCTGTTACCAGTGGCTGCTGCCAGTGGCGATAAGTCGTGTCTTACC
GGGTTGGACTCAAGACGATAGTTACCGGATAAGGCGCAGCGGTCGGGCTGAACGGGGGGTTCGTGCACAC
AGCCCAGCTTGGAGCGAACGACCTACACCGAACTGAGATACCTACAGCGTGAGCTATGAGAAAGCGCCAC
GCTTCCCGAAGGGAGAAAGGCGGACAGGTATCCGGTAAGCGGCAGGGTCGGAACAGGAGAGCGCACGAGG
GAGCTTCCAGGGGGAAACGCCTGGTATCTTTATAGTCCTGTCGGGTTTCGCCACCTCTGACTTGAGCGTC
GATTTTTGTGATGCTCGTCAGGGGGGCGGAGCCTATGGAAAAACGCCAGCAACGCGGCCTTTTTACGGTT
CCTGGCCTTTTGCTGGCCTTTTGCTCACATGTTCTTTCCTGCGTTATCCCCTGATTCTGTGGATAACCGT
ATTACCGCCTTTGAGTGAGCTGTCGCGAATGCATCTAGATATAATTACATCTTCATCATTCGGTATTTTA
AATGACATATATCCTCCTTCCGAATAGTTTTAATGGTGATGTTCGATTGGACAGTGTTTTCCATTATTAA
AATTTTAAGTATCACATCATGTTTAATGAAGGATTGATGTTTATTAGAATATTCATAATAGCTTTGTCTT
TGCCTCTATGTAAATGAAATTGCATAAAAAGCAAATTGCATTATTGGCAATGTACTTATTCTGGATTTTT
CGGCACGATAAATTATTGGTGTAAGTTTTATATCATGAGTAAAAATTCGGAATGATATTCCTGTCATTTT
GTGGCGGTAGCGTTACTCAAGATATTATCCTACATCATATGTTGATTATTGTAATCAATCGAGCTATTTT
TTGTCTAAAAAGGGGCTTTTATGTCTACAAGTACATCTCAAATTGCGGTTGAATATCCTATTCCTGTCTA
TCGCTTTATTGTTTCTGTCGGAGATGAGAAAATTCCATTTAATAGTGTTTCAGGATTAGATATTAGTTAT
GACACCATTGAATACCGAGATGGTGTTGGTAATTGGTTCAAAATGCCGGGTCAGAGTCAGAGCACTAATA
TCACCTTGCGTAAAGGCGTTTTCCCGGGGAAAACAGAACTGTTTGATTGGATTAACTCTATTCAGCTTAA
TCAGGTAGAGAAAAAGGATATTACCATCAGTTTAACTAATGATGCAGGTACCGAATTATTAATGACCTGG
AATGTTTCTAATGCTTTTCCCACTTCATTGACTTCACCTTCATTTGATGCCACCAGTAATGATATTGCAG
TACAGGAAATTACGCTGATGGCAGATCGGGTGATTATGCAGGCTGTTTGAAGCATTGATATTTAATCATC
TCATATAAGGGAACTTTTATGACAACCGTTACCAGTTATCCTGGCGTTTATATTGAAGAATTAAATAGCC
TGGCCTTGTCAGTTTCAAATAGCGCCACAGCGGTTCCTGTTTTTGCTGTGGACGAACAAAACCAATATAT
TAGTGAAGATAATGCAATCCGTATTAATTCGTGGATGGATTATCTTAATCTGATTGGCAATTTTAATAAT
GAAGACAAATTAGATGTTTCTGTGCGTGCTTATTTTGCCAATGGAGGTGGATATTGTTATCTCGTCAAAA
CAACGAGTTTAGAAAAAATTATTCCAACCTTGGATGATGTAACCTTATTGGTTGCTGCGGGCGAAGATAT
TAAAACGACAGTAGATGTTTTATGTCAGCCAGGAAAAGGGTTATTCGCAGTCTTTGATGGCCCTGAAACA
GAGTTGACTATCAACGGTGCGGAAGAGGCAAAACAAGCCTATACCGCCACACCATTCGCTGCGGTTTATT
ATCCTTGGTTGAAAGCGGATTGGGCTAACATAGATATTCCACCCAGTGCAGTGATGGCGGGAGTTTATGC
ATCGGTGGATTTATCCCGTGGTGTATGGAAAGCGCCTGCCAATGTTGCGTTGAAAGGGGGCCTGGAACCT
AAATTTTTAGTCACGGATGAATTGCAGGGTGAATATAACACTGGCCGCGCTATCAATATGATTCGTAATT
TCAGTAACACAGGTACTACGGTTTGGGGTGCAAGAACCCTGGAAGATAAAGACAATTGGCGTTATGTTCC
AGTGCGACGCTTGTTTAATTCTGTGGAGCGGGATATCAAGCGTGCCATGAGCTTTGCTATGTTCGAGCCT
AATAATCAGCCTACTTGGGAGCGGGTACGGGCGGCGATTAGCAACTACCTTTATAGCCTGTGGCAACAGG
GGGGATTAGCTGGCAGCAAAGAAGAAGACGCTTATTTTGTGCAAATTGGTAAAGGTATAACGATGACACA
GGAGCAGATTGATGCAGGGCAAATGATTGTTAAAGTCGGTTTGGCTGCTGTACGGCCTGCGGAATTTATC
ATTCTCCAGTTTACGCAAGATGTAGAACAGCGTTAATCATATGATTATGAGGAGTTATCATGTCTGCTAT
TCTGAAAGCGCCTGGCGTTTATATTGAAGAAGACGCTTCCCTAGCGTTGTCTGTCAGTAACAGCGCGACT
GCCGTGCCTGTTTTTATCGGAAAATTTACTCCGACAGTGGTTGATTCAATCCAAGTCTGTACCCGTATCA
GCAACTGGCTTGAATTCACTTCCTCTTTTTCCCTAGCTCCAACAGTTGAGATTGTTGTCCAATCTAACAC
TGAATCTGAATCTGAATCTGAAACTTACCACTATATTGAGACAATCAATTTATCTCCAGCTGTGGAAGCA
TTGCGACTCTATTTTCAAAATGGCGGAGGAGCTTGCTATATCTACCCATTAAATGATGCTGAAGATGAAT
TGGTTCTGGCGGCCATACCAGAAGTCATTGAACAGAAAGGTGATATTACTCTGTTGGTTTGCCCGGAACT
CGATCTGGATTACAAAACTAAGATCTATGGCGCAGTGAGCTCACTGTTGAATGATAACAAAGTGGGCTAT
TTCCTGATTGCGGATAGCAATGATGGAGAATCTGTGTCAGGAGTATGGAATAGTGCTAAGGCCGCCGCCT
ATTATCCCCAGTTGGAAACTAACCTAAAATTTTCCACGTTGCCTGGGGATAAGGACATTCGTATCAGCGG
TTATCAGGATGATGATGAAACACATAAACCGAAAAACTTGGATGAGCTCAGGACAATCAACGAGGCGTTG
GCACAGGATATTGATGCAAGATTGCTCGAGGAGAAACAACGTGCTGTCATCATTCCGCCAAGTGCTGCCA
TTGCGGGCATTTATTGCCAAACGGATAATCGTCGCGGTGTTTGGAAAGCGCCAGCCAACGTTGCGCTCAC
AGGGATCGGGAGTTTGCTTGATAAGGTAGACGATGAACGGCAGGGAGAGATGAATGACAAGGGAATCAAT
GTCATCCGTTCATTTACCGACCGTGGTTTTATGGTCTGGGGAGCCCGTACTTGTGTGGACGCTGCCAACA
TCAGCTGGCGTTATATTCCTGTTCGTCGCCTGTTCAATTCCGTTGAACGAGATATCCGCCAGGCGCTGCG
CGCTGTGTTGTTTGAAACTAATAGTCAGCCTACCTGGGTACGTGCTAAGGCTGCCGTTGATCAATATCTT
TATACCCTTTGGCAGAAAAATGCATTGATGGGTGCTCGCCCGGAAGAAGCTTATTTTGTGCAAATTGGTC
AGGATATCACCATGTCCGAGGCTGATATTAAACAGGGTAAGATGATCATGACTGTTGGTTTGGCAGCAGT
GCGGCCAGCTGAGTTCATCATTCTGCAATTTACGCAGGATGTTGTTCAGTAATCTCCATGACTAAACGCC
AGGCACTGTATTGACAGTGCCTACTCTAACCATCTTGGAGGAGGTGATGATGATGGAGAGACTCCAACCG
GGTGTGACTTTAACAGAAAGTATAATCACGATGGGTCAGCAAGAGATACCCAGTGCTGTGCCGGTGTTTA
TTGGTTACACCGTTCGTTATCCGGAACAATCGGAAGCATCAGTCCGTATCGACAGTTTGGCCGAGTATAC
CAGCCTGTTTGGTGACGACCATGTGATGATGTTTGCTGTCAGGCACTATTTTGATAATGGCGGGCAACAG
GCATTTGTTTTACCCCTGAAGGACAATATGCCATCAGTGGAGATGACCACAGCTGAAGCGGAAAATCTGA
TAGCCGCATTGCGCTCTGCTACGGTTAGCGAAGCCATTGGTGGGCATAGTCAGATTACACTGATTTTGGT
ACCGGATATGGCTCGGCTTAATGACAGTGATATTGATGACTCCTCAACCCAGGTAAGCCTGTGGTCCCAA
GGCTGGGAGGCGCTGCTGCAATTGAGTCAGGTTAGGCCCAACCTCTTTGTGCTGTTAGATGCGCCGGATA
ATGTTGAACAGGCGCAGAAGTGTATGACAACGCTATCGTCAGATTATCGTCAATGGGGGGCAGCATATTG
GCCTCGTCTGGAAACTACCTATCAGAAAGAAATATCTGGCAAGGACAATGAATCTCAGGGAATTTTCCAG
GGGACTGTTCTGTCACCCACAGCCGCGGTCGCAGCGGTAATTCAACGCACGGATAACGACGCGGGTGTTT
GGAAAGCACCGGCCAATATTGCCTTATCCCAGGTTATTCGACCTGTTAAATCTTATCTTCAGGGAAGTGT
ACTGTTTAACAGCAGCGGCACTTCGCTCAATGTGATCCGCAGTTTCCCAGGTAAGGGCATACGGGTATGG
GGATGCCGCACTCTGGAAAACACGGATAATACGCAGTGGCGCTATCTGCAAACACGTCGGCTGGTTTCCT
ATGTAACAGCGCATTTGACCCAATTGGCTCGCATGTATGTCTTCGAGCCAAATAATGAACTTACCTGGAT
GAAGTTAAAAGGACAAAGTTACAACTGGTTACGGCAATTATGGTTGCAGGGTGGCTTGTATGGTTCACAG
GAGGATGAGGCATTTAACATTCTGTTAGGCGTAAACGAGACGATGACTGAGGATGATGTTCGTGCAGGAA
AAATGATCATGAAAGTTGAGTTGGCTGTGTTGTTTCCTGCCGAATTTATTGAGATCAGTTTGGTGTTTAA
TACCCAAACAGAGGCGCTGTCTTAAGAAGGAAAAAGTACGATGAACGATTATTACACACCCGTGGTATCC
CATCGTTTTATGGCGAGTTTTATTTTTAACCGCATTCCCGATCCGCTGGATATTCGTTTTCAGCGTATCT
CTGGCCTTAGTCGGGAACTACAGGTGACTCAGTACAGTGAGGGAGGAGAAAATGCCCGTAATAACTATTT
AGCTGAGAAAATCCAACACGGTACGTTGACTTTGGAACGGGGCGTGATGACAGTCTCGCCATTGACCTGG
ATGTTTGATCGGGTATTGAGTGGTGAAAAAATCGCTTATGCCGATGTGGTGGTGATGCTACTGAATGAAA
ATTCACTGCCATTGTCCAGTTGGACGTTGAGCAATGCGCTGCCGGTACGCTGGCAAACCAGCGACTTTGA
CGCTAACAGCAATGCCATATTGGTGAATACCCTTGAATTGCGTTACCAGGATATGCGCTGGCTTGGAGTC
AAAATATGACAGTAGAAATCAGAGAGTTACTTATCCAGGCAAAGGTAGTGCCATCAACACGACCGACTGA
ATCAGAACGGCAAAACCATTCTTTGATACAGGAAAGTCTGGATGAGGCGACTTGGGTGGAAACGATAAAA
CGCGAAGTGTTGGCCGCATTACGCGATGAGGAAGGGTGGCGTCCATGAGTCTGATTGAACGTGGTTTAGC
TAAGCTGACAATTAATGCTTATAAGGATAGGGAAGGGAAGATACGGGCAGGAACGTTGCAGGCCATGTAT
AACCCTGACTCCTTGCAACTGGATTACCAAACGGATTATCAGCAATCCCAAGCGATTAATAGCGAAAAGC
AAAGTAGCATTTATGTACAGGCCAAGCCCGCAGGGTTATCACTTGAATTAATTTTTGATGCCACGATGCC
GGGTAACAAAACCCCCATTGAAGAGCAGCTCATGCAGCTCAAGCAACTGTGCAGTGTGGATGCAACCAGT
AACGAGACGCGATTCCTGCAAGTTAAATGGGGCAAAATGCGTTGGGAAAGTCGGGGTTACTTTGCTGGCA
GGGCCAAGAGTTTGTCTGTGAATTACACTTTGTTTGATCGTGATGCGACTCCCTTGAGGGTACGGGTAAT
ATTGGCATTAGTGGCTGATGAAAGTCTGGTGTTGCAGGAGACTGAACAAAATCTGCAATCTCCGGCAAAA
ATCGCATTACGCATACAGGATGGGGTATCTCTGGCTCTGATGGCAGCCAGTACGGCATCAACATTGTCAG
GCGGTGTGGATTATCTGACGCTGGCCTGGCAAAACGGTCTGGATAATCTCAATGGGTTCGTTCCGGGTGA
AATATTGCAGGCCACCAGGGGAGACGAATCATGAGCCACCAACTGAAAATTATTGCAGATGGTAAGGCAC
TGTCACTTTTGGCCGCGGTAGATGTGGACACCTGTTATCGGGTTAACAGTATACCTTCTGCGACATTGAA
ACTGAGCGTACCGGATAGGCCACTCTCTTCTTTCAGTCAGACGGATGTTCAGACAGAACTGGCCCACTGT
CAGGTAGGGAAAACCCTGCGTCTGGAATTGATTGATGGTAGCAAAAAATGGGTGCTGTTTAATGGTCTTA
TTACCCGTAAGGCTCTGAGAATTAAGAATAAGCAATTATTGCTCACTCTGGTTGTCAAGCATCGGTTGCA
ACTGATGGTGGATACCCAGCATTCACAGCTGTTTAAAGACAAAAGCGAAAAAGCGATCTTAAGCACGCTA
TTGAATCAGACCGGAATCAATGCTCGCTTCGGAAAGATAGCGGCGTTAGATCAAAAGCATGAACAGATGG
TGCAATTTCGTTGTTCAGACTGGCATTTTCTGTTGTGCCGACTGTCGGCAACCGGTGCATGGTTGTTACC
TGCCATAGAAGACGTTCAGTTTGTTCAACCTGATGCTCTGAAATCAAACTCAGCCTATACCTTGAAGAGC
AGGGGGGATGAGAACAAAGACATCGTTGTCAAGGATGCTTACTGGCAGTTTGACAATCAAATCAACCCCG
CTTTGCTGGAAGTCAGTGGCTGGGATATCAGTAAGCAGCAGGTACAATCAGGCGGTCGCTACGGAAAAAT
CGCGTTGGGTAAGGCGGCACTCTCTCCTGATGGATTGGCATCCCTTAATAAAACGGGTTGGGACATTTGT
TATAGCAGTCCGTTAACAACCCAGGAAAGCGGTTATCTGGCACAGGGATTATTGCTTAACCAGCGCATTT
CTGGGGTGACAGGAGAATTTTTGCTCAAAGGAGATGGGCGTTACCAGTTGGGAGACAACATTCAGCTGAC
TGGATTTGGTTCACAGTTAGATGGTACGGCAAGCATTACTGAGGTTCGCCACCGTCTTAATCGGCGAATT
GATTGGGAAACCACGGTGAGCATTGGTTTACAACATGAATATTTGCCGATATTACCTGATGCTCCCGAAC
TACATATTGCGACAGTAGCGAAATATCAGCAGGACAGTGCGGTGTTAAACCGTATCCCCATTATTCTGCC
GGTACTGAATCGTCCCAATGAATTTTTGTGGGCCAGATTGGGGAAACCTTATGCTAGCCATGAAAGCGGT
TTCTGTTTTTACCCAGAGCCAGGTGACGAAGTTATTATTGGTTTTTTTGAAAATGATCCGCGTTATCCAG
TTATTTTAGGTGCTATGCATAATCCGAAAAATAAGGCCCCTTTTGAACCAACCCAAGATAATAGGGAAAA
AGTATTGATCGTTAAAAAAGGTGAAGCGCAACAACAATTAGTCATTGATGGCAAAGAGAAAATGATCCGA
ATTAATGCGGGTGAAAATCAAATAATGCTTCAGCAAGATAAAGACATTTCTCTGTCAACGAAAAAAGAAT
TAACACTGAAAGCGCAGACAATGAATGCCACGATGGATAAATCATTGGCAATGTCCGGGAAAAACAGTGT
TGAAATCAAAGGCGCAAAAATTAATCTTACCCAATGAAAGGTGACGATGAATGGAAAATCAAATACTGAC
ACAACTCTATGGTCGTGGTTGGGCTTTTCCTCCGGTCTTTTCCCTTGAAAAGGGGGTAGAGATGGCTGAA
GGTGCGGAAGATGTGAGACAAAGTTTGCAGATTCTGTTTAGTACTGAGCCGGGGGAACGTCTTATGCGTG
AAAATTATGGCTGCGGATTAAATGATTTTATGTTTGAAAATATCCGCAATGAACTTATTGCTGAAATTGA
ATCCCATATCCATGACAACGTATTACGATATGAACCCCGGGCTGATATGACTGATATTCAGGTTCGTCAA
TCCCCTGGCATGGGGAATACTTTGCAAGTGCAGGTCATGTATCGCCTGAGAGGGAGTGATATCAATCAAC
AAATCCAGGGAGTACTTGCACTGAGTGAAGGCCGGGTGACGGAGGTAGTATGAGTGAAGCGATTGTGGTG
GATGGTGACGTGTTACAGTTTGATCCCAACTTTGGCAATCGGCAGGTGACGGTTCCCAGCCCAGGAAAAA
TTAGCGGCACAGGACATGCGCAGGTAAGTGGAAAAAAAGTGTGTATTCTGGGGGATGAGAAACAGGTCAG
GGTTTCTGCAACCTATATTACAACAACACATACTACGCCGGGAACAGGAACCATTACTATCAGTGCTCTG
GATGCTGGCCAGCAGGCCCTTCAGTGTACCAGTGGGGCGGCTTTAATTATCAAGGGGCAGCAATTTACGG
CGATGTTTACGCCTGAATTGCCAGCCATGAATAATACAGTGACTCCGCCACAACCGGATGTTACGACACC
TTCATCAGGAAAAGGACGTTTTATCACTCAACAAAATTTTGCTACCGTAAATTAGAGTATTGACTGAATT
AAATAGAATTAACGAAGGTGTAAATAATTATTTATTTGCTGACGAATCGCTGTGACAAATAAACACAGGT
GATGTTATGGAATTAAATGAGTTAACTAACAAATTGTCAAATTTGGTGCCAATGACCGATTTTAAATTAG
ATAATCGAGCCAGTTTGCAATTGCTTAAATATATTGAAGCGTATACGAAGATAATACCCTTTAATTCTGG
CGATAAATATTGGAATGACTTTTTCTTTATGTCAGGAAATACGCCAGAGAAACTTGCAAAATTATATCAG
AAAGAAATAGAACCCAATGGGGAGTTATTACCTCAGCAGGCTTTTTTGTTGGCGGTTTTGCGTTTATTGG
AAACACCAATATCCTTATTAAATGTATTACCTGCTGCTCATCGTGAGCTCTATTATCGGGAGCTTTTAGG
CTTGTCTTCCCATGCGGCACAGCCTGATCAGGTTGCTTTATCTATGGAACTGAATTCGACAGTGATGGAA
CAGCTGCTCCCTGAAGGAACCCTGTTTGAGGCTGGTCAGGATGAACAAGGCAATGCATTGCAATATGCCC
TGGATGCCAGTTTGCTGGCTAATCGTGGATATATCAGTGACTTGCGCTGGTTACGGAATGACGGGGAAAA
GCAATGGGTTACTTCTGCTCCATGGGATTTACAGGCACAGGTGTCACTGCCGTCTGATGGGATACGATTA
TTTGGTAAGACAAATAGTGATCAGCAGGTATTTGGTGGGGTGTTGATAACGTCATCACTTCTGGCGATGG
AAGCGGGGATAAGGAAGATCATTGTTACTTTTGAGCAGGAGATGAACACCCAAGAACTGGTGGCACAGGT
CAGCAGTGGAAATCAATGGCTAACATTGACGTCTGAGGTAAATAAGAAAGAGGTCACACTGACACTGTCA
GACAAAGAACCGGCAATCAGTGCGCCAGAGGATCTGGATAATCTCTTTTTCACGCAACCGGTACTCAGGC
TACAGGGAAAGGATAGTCAGGCACTGCCGGAGGTGACGGGTATCAGCGTTTCGGAAAAGGATGATACTAA
GGATACCTCTTTTGAGATGTATCACTTAACACCATTTGGTTATAGCAGTGATATAGAGCCATTGGAGGAA
AATCCAGCGTTATATTTAGGCTTTACTGATGTAAAGCCAGGGCAAACACTGGCGCTGTATTGGAAATTAA
AATCCCCGCAGCAACCAACCGTTTCCTGGTATTACCTGGATCAACATAATCAATGGGCTGAATTGGATTC
ATGGGTCAGTGATGGAACCCAGAATCTGTATCAGGATGGTACTTGGCACGTTGAGTTGCCTGTGGATGCA
TCCAATCAGGCAGAGCAGATGCCAGTTGGACGCTATTGGTTGCGGGCAGTGGTGGAGGTACCCGCTCATG
AGGGGGCGTTGGGGAAGGCTCCTTGGCTATATGGTCTAATCTATAACGCCATGACGGCAACCTTGGTTAA
TGTAGATAGCATCAGTGACAGCCATTTCTTAACCCCTTTGCCTGCCAGCAGCATACAGCGGCCCGTTGAA
CCCATCATTGTGTTGGCATCGGTCAACCAGCCTTGGGCATCATGGGGTGGACGTATACCTGAATCCTACA
GTGCCTTTTTTGAACGGATAGCTCAAAACCTGTCTCATCGAAACCGGTCCTTAACCTGGGGAAATATGGT
GACATTACTCAAAGAGCGTTATGTCAGCATCTTTGATGTTAAGTATCCAGGTAATGATGAACTCACCAGA
GTGCCAGCATTGGAGCAGCAGCAACTAACAGTGATTCCAGCAAACCGGTACAACGATAGCGATGATTCTC
TGCGTCCGGTACTGAATCCTGCTCGTCTGCAAGAGATGGCTGATTGGTTGCAGCAGAAAGACTCTCCCTG
GGCCTCTATTGAGGTCAGGAATCCAGAATACTTGGATGTGAAAATCCATTACGAGGTGATTTTTAAACCT
GATGTGAACGAAGATTTTGGCTATCGCCAGCTACAGCAGCAACTGTGTGAGGTGTATATGCCTTGGAGCA
TAGATGAGCAGCGGCCCGTTGTATTGAATAACAGCATTAATTATTTCCAGTTGTTAGCCACTATTCAACA
GCAACCGCTGGTTGAGCGAGTCACTCGTCTGACACTACATCGGGCTGATTCTTCTGATGAGAGTGATGGT
ACAGCATCTGTGGAAGCCAAAGATAATGAAGTGCTTATTTTAGTCTGGGAAGAGGACGATAATCTGCAAT
ACCGAGGAAATGACTATGAGTAATCAGGATGCACTGTTTCATAGCGTTAAAGACGATATTCACTTTGATA
CCTTGCTGGAACAAGCTCATCAGGTGATTGAAAAACAGGCTGAAAAACTGTGGAGTGATACGGCAGAGCA
TGATCCGGGTATCACATTTTTGCAGGGAATCAGTTACGGTGTGTCAGATTTGGCTTACCGACATACATTA
CCCCTGAAAGATTTACTGACTCCGGCGCCGGATGAGCAGCAGCAAGAGGGAATTTTTCCTGCCGAATTTG
GCCCGCATAATACACTGACTTGTGGGCCGGTGACAGCGGATGATTATCGCAAGGCATTGTTAGATCTACA
CAGCAGCGACAGCCTGGATGGTACTCAGCAGGATGAGGGGGATTTTCTGTTCCGGAGTGTGCAACTGGTG
CGTGAACCGGAAAAACAGCGTTATACCTATTGGTATGATGCAACCAAGAGGGAATATAGCTTTGTCAACA
GTGAAGGGGCTAAAGAGTTTACCTTGCGGGGGAATTACTGGTTGTATCTGGAACCAACCCGTTGGACTCA
GGGTAATATTGCCGCTGCTACCAGACAACTGACAGAATTTTTGACTAAAAATCGCAATATTGGTGAATCT
GTCAGCAACATTATCTGGCTACAACCGGTTGATCTGCCACTGTTGCTGGATGTTGAACTGGATGATGATG
TAGGTGCACAGGATGTCCCCGGTATTTTTGCGGCGGTGTATAGCACCGCAGAGCAGTATCTGATGCCTGG
AGCACAGCGTTACCGTACGGAAGTACTGCAAAATGCTGGGATGAGCAATGATCAAATCTTCGAAGGTCCA
TTATTGGAACATGGCTGGATACCAGAGCTGCCGGCAGCCCGTGATTATACTCAAAGGCTCACTCTCAATC
TTAGCCGGTTGGTAAATAGTCTGCTTGAGATTGAGGGCATTAAACATGTGAATCGTCTTCGTCTGGATGA
TAGCTTCGATAAAACTGCTATTGAACCCGTTAAGGGGGATACCTGGTCGTGGTCGATCAAAGAGGGCTAT
TATCCACGTCTTTGGGGAGAAGACCCACTTAACCAATTGGCGCAACAAAATGGCCCGCTTAGGGTGATAG
CCAAAGGAGGGATTAGCGTCAGTGTGAGTAAAGAGCAAATCCAGGCCAGTTTACCCAGTCAATCACTGAT
TCAAAATGAGCCGGTAATATTGGCTTACGGCCAGCACCGTGACGTTGGCAGCTATTATCCCGTCAGTGAT
ACTTTGCCGCCTTGCTATGGACTACAACATTCTTTGTCTGAAAGTGAACACTTATTGCCACTTCATCAAT
TTATGTTGCCATTTGAACAATTATTGGCCTGTGGTTGTCAACAGATAGCCATGCTCCCGCGGTTACTGGC
TTTTCAGCGCGAAGGTTATGAGGTTTGGGGTGATCAGTGGCCCTTTAAGTCAGGCTCAGTGAATGATGAC
GCCCATCAAGATTATGCCCCTGCATTAAAGGATTTGTTAGGACAGATTGCGCTGGATAGTGATCATGAAT
TGGATATTATTAATTACTTGCTGGGTTACTTTGGCACACAGCGGGCACCGCGTACCTTTACGACACAACT
CGATGATTTTCGTGCGGTCCAACAGGGTTATCTGGCCCAGCAACCGACATTGACTTACCACCGCTCCAAT
ATTCGTATCGATCAGGTATCGTCGCTACAAAAACGTATTGCTGCTCGCATGGGGCTGGGCGGTGAGTTGT
TTAAACCTCAACCGGATCTGAGCCAACTGCCTTTTTATTTGATTGAACATCGAGCGTTGCTGCCAGTCAA
ACCCAATAGTCAGTTTGATAAGGAACAGAAACCAGCCTCGGTGACAGAGGAGGGGGGCAGCCAAACAGGT
CAACATTATGTGGTCATTGAACAGAAGGGCATTGATGGCAAGCTGACACAGGGGCAAGTGATCAATTTAA
TTCTGTATGAAGGAGAGCAGGGAGAAACCCAATTTACGATACGCGGTCAGATGGTATTCAAAACCGAGGG
GGATAAGTTTTGGTTGGATGTGAATAATAGTGCGCAACTGGAATATAATCTGGCGCGGGTAATGACAGCA
GCCAAGGCGAGTAAACTCTTTTGGCAAAACAGCCCGGTATGGATGGAGGATATGGGCTATCGTCTGGCCT
ATGCTAGTGACCAATCCTCATTGCCTGTGAATCAACGGCGCTTGACCCGCACAGTGCAAACTCCATTCCC
GCCGATGGTTGTTGTAGGTAGCGAAATCACCCTGTTAAAGCAGGTGGGGATAGTCAATTTAAAAAAAGCG
GAGTCAGAAAAACTTTATGCAAAAGTTGTTAGCTTTGATCGCATTGAAGGGACCTTGATTATTGAGCGTT
TGGGTAATTCCACTCTGGCTTTTCCTACCTCGGAAGAGGCGTGGCGGTATAGTTGGTATTTTTCGGGGGA
GAAATATGAAAGGACTGACCGCTTTTCATTTGTGATTAGCGTAGTAGTGAACAGTGACTTAATTAAATTG
CCCGGTGTTGATCCCTATAAATTGGAAGAATGGGTGAAAGAAACGATTCTTACCGAATTTCCAGCTCATA
TTTCTATGATTATCCATTGGATGGATCGGGAAGCCTTTTTAAATTTCGCCAATACCTATCAGCGTTGGCA
AAATAATGGTACGCCACTGGGGGATGCGGCTTATTCCATTCTAGAAAGTTTGACACTTGGTAAATTGCCA
TCTGCCTTAAAAGGTGTTGGCACAATGCGTATTGCCACATCTAGTCAAAGAGAAGAAGTGGTGGGTAGTA
ATGGTGATCAATGGAATACAGATGGAATAACCCAGAATGAATTATTCTATGTTCCTAAAGAGAGCGGGAG
CTCTGGTGTGAGCGGCTGGCGGCTGTTCAAGAAGATTAGCTAGGAAAAATAAATATCTGCCACTAATGAT
GTTGAATTAAATATGTTTTCTGGAGTTAATCATGAACGAAACTCGTTATAATGCAACTGTACAAGAACAA
CAAACATTATCTAATCCAAAAGCTGTTGGACCTGACATCGATAAATTAAAGGATAAATTTAAAGAGGGCA
GTATTCCCCTGCAAACCGATTTCAATGAGTTAATTGATATTGCCGATATTGGACGTAAAGCCTGTGGTCA
AGCGCCACAACAAAATGGCCCAGGAGAAGGATTGAAATTGGCTGATGACGGTACGCTTAATTTAAAAATA
GGCACTTTTTCCAATAAAGACTTTTCTCCATTAATATTAAAAGATGATGTTTTATCTGTAGATCTTGGTA
GTGGTCTGACTAATGAAACCAATGGAATCTGTGTCGGTCAGGGCGATGGTATTACAGTTAACACTAGCAA
TGTAGCTGTAAAACAAGGTAACGGAATTAGCGTTACTAGTAGTGGTGGTGTTGCCGTTAAAGTTAGTGCT
AATAAGGGACTTAGCGTTGATAGTAGTGGTGTTGCAGTTAAAGTTAATACTGATAAGGGAATTAGCGTTG
ATGGTAATGGTGTTGCAGTTAAAGTTAATACTAGTAAAGGAATTAGCGTTGATAATACAGGTGTTGCAGT
TATAGCTAATGCTAGTAAGGGAATTAGCGTTGATGGTAGTGGTGTTGCAGTTATAGCTAATACTAGTAAA
GGAATTAGCGTTGATGGTAGTGGTGTTGCAGTTATAGCTAATACTAGTAAAGGAATTAGCGTTGATAATA
CAGGTGTTGCAGTTATAGCTAATGCTAGTAAGGGAATTAGCGTTGATGGTAGTGGTGTTGCAGTTATAGC
TAATACTAGTAAAGGAATTAGCGTTGATGGTAGTGGTGTTGCAGTTATAGCTAATACTAGTAAAGGAATT
AGCGTTGATAGTAGTGGTGTTGCAGTTAAAGTTAAAGCTAATGGCGGAATTAAAGTAGATGCTAATGGTG
TTGCAATTGATCCTAATAATGTACTCCCCAAGGGAGTGATTGTAATGTTCTCTGGCAGTACTGCACCAAC
TGGTTGGGCGTTATGTGATGGCAATAATGGTACACCAAATTTAATCGATCGATTTATTTTAGGTGGGAAA
GGGACTGATATTAATGGAGTGAGTACTAATACAGCTTCAGGTACTAAAAATAGTAAGTTATTCGATTTCA
GTTCTGATGAAGCTACATTAACTATTGATGGTAAAACACTGGGGAGAGCATTATCGTTACAGCAAATACC
TAATCATGCACACTTTAGTGGAATAATTATGGATACAGAGAAAGTTAATTATTATGGAAGTAAAAAAATC
ACAACAAATGTGTGGGGTGTAACAACAGGAGATAATACTTCAGTACGATATATTTATAAGTCATCAGGTG
TACTTGACTCTAACAATAATGTCTCCAACAGTACCTTAGGCGGAAACAGTCTGCAGACGCACGATCATGA
TATTAAGATAACGGGCACAGGAAAACATTCTCACAAAAACAAAGTAACAGTCCCTTATTATATTCTGGCT
TTCATCATAAAGCTTTAATATATATGAAAAATTGAAAATATAAATTATCCATTAATAATAAAGAGGATAT
TAGCATGACTTCGGAGCCAAATCTGTTAAACCGGATTACAATTACTATTGAAGCTAATAATCAACAAGTA
GCTAGAAAAGTATTGCATGGCTCCTTGCTTAATCAAGCTAATATAAATAAATTATTTAATTCATACTTTA
ATGAATATGAAATTAATAGGGGTGTTTATTTAGAAACATTAATCCTGAATCTTGGTACGATAAATTTCCA
TGATTTTAATTCATTGTTTCCTACTCTCCTAAAAGCTGCATTGAATAAAGAATTCAGTCAATATCAGATA
AACAACCATAGGGAAGAAATGCTATTTAATGAGACAATATCAAATCAAGCTACTGATAAGTCTTACATAT
TTGGCGATAACAAATTAATTGATGCAGAGAATTTCATTCACTTTTTATATCAAAAGCATTCCACATTAAA
TCTAGTAGAAGCAATGGGAAATAATGGTATTGAAAAATTAACAAATCAGTTAACACAAATAGAAAATAAA
TTTGCGTTATTATTGGCAAAAAGTTGTTTGTCTGAGGAAGGCTTAAAACGACTCTTGGCTATCAAACAAC
CCGATTTATTAATCGCTATCAATCGCAGATTATCTGAAAGAATAAATAGACCACAATATCAGGAGAAGCT
TGTTTCCTGCGGACAACTGATATTTAGTGCTCTGGGATATATACAACAGTACAATATACAGGAAATTCCT
AAACCGGATGAAAAAGTTATTGCACGCATAACAACTGAACTTAATAATAATGGTTTGCTTAATACAATAC
CTATTATTACACTATTTCGTCAGAGTGGGATTAACGATTCATCACTAAATGATTGGCTAAAGAAAATCTG
GCAGGTGAGATCAATTTCACAGTTATGCAGAAAGTATCTTTCTGCTAAGGAATACCAATATCTGTCAGAA
CATTTTGTTTCAAAGAGCGTCGATAAAAATAGATATGATGAAGAGCCCGTAAATCAGAGCATATTATCAA
GGTTGAATAATAATTCCATTAAAGAAGGAAATAATCACAGTCAACTCTGTACTCTCAGTAGACTATATTC
TGAACCCGTTGTATTACCTGAACAAACCATTCTACGTCAGGTTAGTAATACAGTAGATCAGAGCATATTA
TCAAGGTTGAATAATGCCTCCATTAAAGAAGGAAATAACCAAAGTCAACTTCGCACTCTCAGTAGACTAT
ATTCTGAGCCCGTTGCATTACCTGAACAAACCATTCCACGTCAGGTTAGTAATACAGGTATATTAATTCT
ATGGCCAATGCTACCTACACTATTTAACCAGCTTGGTCTACTTGAGAAAAAGAAATTTATCCATCGTCAG
GCCCAGTTTAATGCCGTTGATTTTCTTGATTACCTGATTTGGGGAACCGAAGATGTGAAAGTGGAACGAA
AGGTTTTGAATAATGTTCTATGTGGGTTAATGGCTGATGAAATTACTGAACCAATGCCTATTGAACCAGA
AAAACAATGGATAATAATTCAATGGCTGGACGCTATTATCTCCCAACTTTCTGGCTGGAAAAAGTTAAGT
CGTAATGACGTCCGTCAATTATTTCTACAACGACCAGGAGAATTACTGATCAATGAACAGGAAATTAAAA
TCACAATACAGCAACAACCATTTGATGCTCTGTTAACTGATTGGCCGTGGCCAATGAATATGGCTTGTTT
TAGCTGGTTGAGTCAACCATTAACCATTACGTGGTTATAACCATTGACCACAATGACTTAGTCTGAGAGC
TCAACGAACAAGCGTGACCACAATGACTTAGTCTGAGAGCTCAACGAACAAGCGTGACCACAATGACTTA
GTCTGAGAGCTCAACGAACAAGCGTGACTGGCGCGAATATCCGCAATATTGCTTTATTGTCTTCATTCTT
TGCTTCAGAGCAGGGGAATGATGAAGTCAGTAATGAAAATATTGAAATTGCATTGAAGCGTGAATTAGCT
AAAGTCGGACGATTAACATTTTAAAAGTTATCACAATGAAAGTATTGAAATATTAAATAAATTTATTACC
AAAAAGTTATCACGATATAATTTAAGAGAGGTTTTTTATGTTAAACACGCAAACTATTATTGATGTCAAT
AAGGCAATGGATGCCATGCTGCGCGCATATCTGAATCAAGATATTGCCATTCGTTTTGATCTACCTGAAT
TGGATACTATGCAATCTGATGCGATGGTAAGTATCTTTCTTTATGACATTCATGAAGATTTACAGCTTCG
CTCGGCAGAATCAAGAGGGTTTGATGTTTATGCCGGGAGGTTATTGCCTGGTTGGGTAAATATTAAATGT
AACTATCTGATTACCTATTGGGAAGCTTCTAAGCCAGCGACTGATGCCAGCAGTCCGGATAGCCAACCTG
ATAACCAGGCAATACAAGTGATGTCACAAGTATTAAATGCCTTGATTAATAATCGTCAATTGGCAGGTAT
TCCTGGTGCTTATACTCAGGTTGTACCGCCTAAAGAGAGTTTAAATAGCCTGGGGAATTTCTGGCAATCA
CTGGGTAATCGCCCACGGCTTTCTCTCAATTATTCAGTGACAGTACCTGTTAGCCTAAACGATGGTCAGG
ATAGCGCGACTCCGGTTACCGCGGTTTCTTCTACAGTGGAACAAACGGCATCGCTCAGTCAAGAAGTGGT
TAGTCATGCTTTACGCGAATTACTCATTACGGAATTAGGAGGAGGAGAGGATAACCGGTTGGTACTGAGT
AAAGTTGAATTATCCGCAGTGAAAGAGACGATGACTCAAGACAGTCCGGCTCAGATGATTATATTGTTGT
CTGTTTCAGGCATTACACGACAGGAATATTTGAAGGAAATTGATAATATCTTTGATCGTTGGGTAAATAA
TGCTGAAGTTATTACCACTATTGATGATTGTGGGATTAGAATTGAAAGTATAACGAAAGATAATCTTGTA
GGAATTTAAATTTTTTTAATTAAATAAAGGAATTAATATTGATTTGATAGAGCATGTAATCAATAACTTC
TATGAAAATGTTGAAAAACAATACACGGAAACACTTAACTTACAATTAAATTGTTAAAGGAGATGATGAT
AAGAATGGTCAGTCACCAGATAAAATGATCTCTGGTCAATTTTAGGAAAGCTGAAAAAACCTGACCAAAT
GCGTCGTAAATTCTATGCTTAGAAAGACTCGGTGCCAGTGTAATACCTAAGATATGGTTTTTATTTCCAT
ATCTGTTCGAAAACTTAGAAATAACAAGTTCAACAATAACCAGGGACTTTAAATATCGGATCCTTGTCGG
GAAGATGCGTGATCTGATCCTTCAACTCAGCAAAAGTTCGATTTATTCAACAAAGCCGCCGTCCCGTCAA
GTCAGCGTAATGCTCTGCCAGTGTTACAACCAATTAACCAATTCTGATTAGAAAAACTCATCGAGCATCA
AATGAAACTGCAATTTATTCATATCAGGATTATCAATACCATATTTTTGAAAAAGCCGTTTCTGTAATGA
AGGAGAAAACTCACCGAGGCAGTTCCATAGGATGGCAAGATCCTGGTATCGGTCTGCGATTCCGACTCGT
CCAACATCAATACAACCTATTAATTTCCCCTCGTCAAAAATAAGGTTATCAAGTGAGAAATCACCATGAG
TGACGACTGAATCCGGTGAGAATGGCAAAAGCTTATGCATTTCTTTCCAGACTTGTTCAACAGGCCAGCC
ATTACGCTCGTCATCAAAATCACTCGCATCAACCAAACCGTTATTCATTCGTGATTGCGCCTGAGCGAGA
CGAAATACGCGATCGCTGTTAAAAGGACAATTACAAACAGGAATCGAATGCAACCGGCGCAGGAACACTG
CCAGCGCATCAACAATATTTTCACCTGAATCAGGATATTCTTCTAATACCTGGAATGCTGTTTTCCCGGG
GATCGCAGTGGTGAGTAACCATGCATCATCAGGAGTACGGATAAAATGCTTGATGGTCGGAAGAGGCATA
AATTCCGTCAGCCAGTTTAGTCTGACCATCTCATCTGTAACATCATTGGCAACGCTACCTTTGCCATGTT
TCAGAAACAACTCTGGCGCATCGGGCTTCCCATACAATCGATAGATTGTCGCACCTGATTGCCCGACATT
ATCGCGAGCCCATTTATACCCATATAAATCAGCATCCATGTTGGAATTTAATCGTGGCCTCGAGCAAGAC
GTTTCCCGTTGAATATGGCTCATAACACCCCTTGTATTACTGTTTATGTAAGCAGACAGTTTTATTGTTC
ATGATGATATATTTTTATCTTGTGCAATGTAACATCAGAGATTTTGAGACACAACGTGGCTTTCGACTTC
CGGCAAGCTATACGCGCCCTAGAATTGTCAATTTTAATCCTCTGTTTATCGGCAGTTCGTAGAGCGCGCC
GTGCGTCCCGAGCGATACTGAGCGAAGCAAGTGCGTCGAGCAGTGCCCGCTTGTTCCTGAAATGCCAGTA
AAGCGCTGGCTGCTGAACCCCCAGCCGGAACTGACCCCACAAGGCCCTAGCGTTTGCAATGCACCAGGTC
ATCATTGACCCAGGCGTGTTCCACCAGGCCGCTGCCTCGCAACTCTTCGCAGGCTTCGCCGACCTGCTCG
CGCCACTTCTTCACGCGGGTGGAATCCGATCCGCACATGAGGCGGAAGGTTTCCAGCTTGAGCGGGTACG
GCTCCCGGTGCGAGCTGAAATAGTCGAACATCCGTCGGGCCGTCGGCGACAGCTTGCGGTACTTCTCCCA
TATGAATTTCGTGTAGTGGTCGCCAGCAAACAGCACGACGATTTCCTCGTCGATCAGGACCTGGCAACGG
GACGTTTTCTTGCCACGGTCCAGGACGCGGAAGCGGTGCAGCAGCGACACCGATTCCAGGTGCCCAACGC
GGTCGGACGTGAAGCCCATCGCCGTCGCCTGTAGGCGCGACAGGCATTCCTCGGCCTTCGTGTAATACCG
GCCATTGATCGACCAGCCCAGGTCCTGGCAAAGCTCGTAGAACGTGAAGGTGATCGGCTCGCCGATAGGG
GTGCGCTTCGCGTACTCCAACACCTGCTGCCACACCAGTTCGTCATCGTCGGCCCGCAGCTCGACGCCGG
TGTAGGTGATCTTCACGTCCTTGTTGACGTGGAAAATGACCTTGTTTTGCAGCGCCTCGCGCGGGATTTT
CTTGTTGCGCGTGGTGAACAGGGCAGAGCGGGCCGTGTCGTTTGGCATCGCTCGCATCGTGTCCGGCCAC
GGCGCAATATCGAACAAGGAAAGCTGCATTTCCTTGATCTGCTGCTTCGTGTGTTTCAGCAACGCGGCCT
GCTTGGCCTCGCTGACCTGTTTTGCCAGGTCCTCGCCGGCGGTTTTTCGCTTCTTGGTCGTCATAGTTCC
TCGCGTGTCGATGGTCATCGACTTCGCCAAACCTGCCGCCTCCTGTTCGAGACGACGCGAACGCTCCACG
GCGGCCGATGGCGCGGGCAGGGCAGGGGGAGCCAGTTGCACGCTGTCGCGCTCGATCTTGGCCGTAGCTT
GCTGGACCATCGAGCCGACGGACTGGAAGGTTTCGCGGGGCGCACGCATGACGGTGCGGCTTGCGATGGT
TTCGGCATCCTCGGCGGAAAACCCCGCGTCGATCAGTTCTTGCCTGTATGCCTTCCGGTCAAACGTCCGA
TTCATTCACCCTCCTTGCGGGATTGCCCCGACTCACGCCGGGGCAATGTGCCCTTATTCCTGATTTGACC
CGCCTGGTGCCTTGGTGTCCAGATAATCCACCTTATCGGCAATGAAGTCGGTCCCGTAGACCGTCTGGCC
GTCCTTCTCGTACTTGGTATTCCGAATCTTGCCCTGCACGAATACCAGCTCCGCGAAGTCGCTCTTCTTG
ATGGAGCGCATGGGGACGTGCTTGGCAATCACGCGCACCCCCCGGCCGTTTTAGCGGCTAAAAAAGTCAT
GGCTCTGCCCTCGGGCGGACCACGCCCATCATGACCTTGCCAAGCTCGTCCTGCTTCTCTTCGATCTTCG
CCAGCAGGGCGAGGATCGTGGCATCACCGAACCGCGCCGTGCGCGGGTCGTCGGTGAGCCAGAGTTTCAG
CAGGCCGCCCAGGCGGCCCAGGTCGCCATTGATGCGGGCCAGCTCGCGGACGTGCTCATAGTCCACGACG
CCCGTGATTTTGTAGCCCTGGCCGACGGCCAGCAGGTAGGCCTACAGGCTCATGCCGGCCGCCGCCGCCT
TTTCCTCAATCGCTCTTCGTTCGTCTGGAAGGCAGTACACCTTGATAGGTGGGCTGCCCTTCCTGGTTGG
CTTGGTTTCATCAGCCATCCGCTTGCCCTCATCTGTTACGCCGGCGGTAG
